Addgene plasmid #66065: pJ02B2Rm_AE
Purpose: MoClo Transcriptional Unit: FACS Standard Color Controls - High RFP expression cassette - Kanamycin plasmid [A:J23102:B:BCD2:C:E1010m:D:B0015:E]
Depositing lab: Douglas Densmore. Depositing organization: Boston University Main Campus. Publication: CIDAR MoClo: Improved MoClo Assembly Standard and New E. coli Part Library Enable Rapid Combinatorial Design for Synthetic and Traditional Biology. Iverson SV, Haddock TL, Beal J, Densmore DM. ACS Synth Biol. 2016 Jan 15;5(1):99-103. doi: 10.1021/acssynbio.5b00124. Epub 2015 Nov 4. PubMed 26479688.
Backbone
  Vector backbone: DVK
  Vector type: Synthetic Biology
Growth in bacteria
  Bacterial resistance: Kanamycin, 50 μg/mL
  Growth temperature: 37°C
  Growth strain: DH5alpha
  Copy number: Unknown
Gene/Insert
  Gene/Insert name: FACS Controls (alt name: Transcriptional Unit)
  Species: Synthetic
  Cloning method: Unknown
Terms and licenses: Academic/Nonprofit Terms; Industry Terms: Not Available to Industry
How to cite: pJ02B2Rm_AE was a gift from Douglas Densmore (Addgene plasmid # 66065 ; http://n2t.net/addgene:66065 ; RRID:Addgene_66065)
