[The description below was written by a language model from this plasmid's Addgene catalogue record and pLannotate feature annotations shown in this document.]
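Description:
pJ02B2Rm_AE is a small (about 3.2 kb) bacterial synthetic-biology plasmid from the CIDAR MoClo collection. It carries a fully assembled level 1 transcriptional unit in the kanamycin-resistant DVK destination vector backbone. It is propagated in E. coli using a ColE1/pUC-type origin of replication, which is normally high copy, although the catalogue lists copy number as unknown. Selection is through an aph(3')-Ia kanamycin resistance gene. The backbone also retains BioBrick prefix and suffix sequences, along with flanking bacterial terminators (a his operon terminator and a second putative terminator) that insulate the cloning region from the rest of the plasmid.

The payload is a constitutive red fluorescent protein expression cassette built from four standard parts joined at MoClo fusion sites A through E. These are the Anderson-series promoter J23102, the bicistronic design translation initiation element BCD2, the RFP coding part E1010m, and the double terminator B0015. The automated annotation agrees with this layout. It calls the promoter as a fragment of the closely related J23119, which reflects sequence similarity within the Anderson family rather than a discrepancy. It identifies the coding sequence as mRFP1, the monomeric Discosoma-derived red protein, and finds the rrnB T1 and T7Te terminators that together make up B0015. BCD2 is not annotated but presumably occupies the gap between the promoter and the mRFP1 start.

The record describes the plasmid as a high-RFP standard colour control for FACS and flow cytometry, providing a single-colour reference for calibrating and compensating fluorescence measurements in E. coli. The A and E flanking sites would also allow the unit to be used in higher-level MoClo assemblies.
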