Features (pLannotate 1.2.2; 10 found; start..end, strand, type, name):
      5..29      +  promoter       J23119(SpeI) promoter (fragment): bacterial promoter (Registry of Standard Biological Parts BBa J23119) modified to end with an SpeI site
    132..806     +  CDS            mRFP1: mRFP1 is a basic (constitutively fluorescent) red fluorescent protein published in 2002, derived from Discosoma sp.. It is reported to be a somewhat slowly-maturing monomer with low acid sensitivity.
    825..896     +  terminator     rrnB T1 terminator: transcription terminator T1 from the E. coli rrnB gene
    912..939     +  terminator     T7Te terminator: phage T7 early transcription terminator
    958..978     +  misc_feature   BioBrick suffix: universal suffix for all parts
    979..1036    +  terminator     his operon terminator: This putative transcriptin terminator from the E. coli his operon has a 2-bp deletion introduced during synthesis. Its efficiency has not been determined.
   1231..1819    -  rep_origin     ori: high-copy-number ColE1/pMB1/pBR322/pUC origin of replication
   2052..2867    -  CDS            KanR: aminoglycoside phosphotransferase; aph(3')-Ia; confers resistance to kanamycin in bacteria or G418 (Geneticin®) in eukaryotes
   3094..3137    -  terminator     bacterial terminator: putative bacterial transcription terminator
   3140..3161    +  misc_feature   BioBrick prefix: BioBrick prefix for parts that do not start with "ATG"
>Addgene plasmid #66065 | pJ02B2Rm_AE | depositor full sequence | sequence record 114971 | pJ02B2Rm_AE sequence 3176 bps
GGAGTTGACAGCTAGCTCAGTCCTAGGTACTGTGCTAGCTACTGGGCCCAAGTTCACTTAAAAAGGAGAT
CAACAATGAAAGCAATTTTCGTACTGAAACATCTTAATCATGCTAAGGAGGTTTTCTAATGATGGCTTCC
TCCGAGGATGTTATCAAAGAGTTCATGCGTTTCAAAGTTCGTATGGAAGGTTCCGTTAACGGTCACGAGT
TCGAAATCGAAGGTGAAGGTGAAGGTCGTCCGTACGAAGGTACCCAGACCGCTAAACTGAAAGTTACCAA
AGGTGGTCCGCTGCCGTTCGCTTGGGACATCCTGTCCCCGCAGTTCCAGTACGGTTCCAAAGCTTACGTT
AAACACCCGGCTGACATCCCGGACTACCTGAAACTGTCCTTCCCGGAAGGTTTCAAATGGGAACGTGTTA
TGAACTTCGAAGATGGTGGTGTTGTTACCGTTACCCAGGACTCCTCCCTGCAAGACGGTGAGTTCATCTA
CAAAGTTAAACTGCGTGGTACCAACTTCCCGTCCGACGGTCCGGTTATGCAGAAAAAAACCATGGGTTGG
GAAGCTTCCACCGAACGTATGTACCCGGAGGATGGTGCTCTGAAAGGTGAAATCAAAATGCGTCTGAAAC
TGAAAGACGGTGGTCACTACGACGCTGAAGTTAAAACCACCTACATGGCTAAAAAACCGGTTCAGCTGCC
GGGTGCTTACAAAACCGACATCAAACTGGACATCACCTCCCACAACGAGGACTACACCATCGTTGAACAG
TACGAACGTGCTGAAGGTCGTCACTCCACCGGTGCTTAATAAAGGTCCAGGCATCAAATAAAACGAAAGG
CTCAGTCGAAAGACTGGGCCTTTCGTTTTATCTGTTGTTTGTCGGTGAACGCTCTCTACTAGAGTCACAC
TGGCTCACCTTCGGGTGGGCCTTTCTGCGTTTATAGCTTATGTCTTCTACTAGTAGCGGCCGCTGCAGTC
CGGCAAAAAAGGGCAAGGTGTCACCACCCTGCCCTTTTTCTTTAAAACCGAAAAGATTACTTCGCGTTAT
GCAGGCTTCCTCGCTCACTGACTCGCTGCGCTCGGTCGTTCGGCTGCGGCGAGCGGTATCAGCTCACTCA
AAGGCGGTAATACGGTTATCCACAGAATCAGGGGATAACGCAGGAAAGAACATGTGAGCAAAAGGCCAGC
AAAAGGCCAGGAACCGTAAAAAGGCCGCGTTGCTGGCGTTTTTCCACAGGCTCCGCCCCCCTGACGAGCA
TCACAAAAATCGACGCTCAAGTCAGAGGTGGCGAAACCCGACAGGACTATAAAGATACCAGGCGTTTCCC
CCTGGAAGCTCCCTCGTGCGCTCTCCTGTTCCGACCCTGCCGCTTACCGGATACCTGTCCGCCTTTCTCC
CTTCGGGAAGCGTGGCGCTTTCTCATAGCTCACGCTGTAGGTATCTCAGTTCGGTGTAGGTCGTTCGCTC
CAAGCTGGGCTGTGTGCACGAACCCCCCGTTCAGCCCGACCGCTGCGCCTTATCCGGTAACTATCGTCTT
GAGTCCAACCCGGTAAGACACGACTTATCGCCACTGGCAGCAGCCACTGGTAACAGGATTAGCAGAGCGA
GGTATGTAGGCGGTGCTACAGAGTTCTTGAAGTGGTGGCCTAACTACGGCTACACTAGAAGAACAGTATT
TGGTATCTGCGCTCTGCTGAAGCCAGTTACCTTCGGAAAAAGAGTTGGTAGCTCTTGATCCGGCAAACAA
ACCACCGCTGGTAGCGGTGGTTTTTTTGTTTGCAAGCAGCAGATTACGCGCAGAAAAAAAGGATCTCAAG
AAGATCCTTTGATCTTTTCTACGGGGTCTGACGCTCAGTGGAACGAAAACTCACGTTAAGGGATTTTGGT
CATGAGATTATCAAAAAGGATCTTCACCTAGATCCTTTTAAATTAAAAATGAAGTTTTAAATCAATCTAA
AGTATATATGAGTAAACTTGGTCTGACAGCTCGAGTCCCGTCAAGTCAGCGTAATGCTCTGCCAGTGTTA
CAACCAATTAACCAATTCTGATTAGAAAAACTCATCGAGCATCAAATGAAACTGCAATTTATTCATATCA
GGATTATCAATACCATATTTTTGAAAAAGCCGTTTCTGTAATGAAGGAGAAAACTCACCGAGGCAGTTCC
ATAGGATGGCAAGATCCTGGTATCGGTCTGCGATTCCGACTCGTCCAACATCAATACAACCTATTAATTT
CCCCTCGTCAAAAATAAGGTTATCAAGTGAGAAATCACCATGAGTGACGACTGAATCCGGTGAGAATGGC
AAAAGCTTATGCATTTCTTTCCAGACTTGTTCAACAGGCCAGCCATTACGCTCGTCATCAAAATCACTCG
CATCAACCAAACCGTTATTCATTCGTGATTGCGCCTGAGCGAGACGAAATACGCGATCGCTGTTAAAAGG
ACAATTACAAACAGGAATCGAATGCAACCGGCGCAGGAACACTGCCAGCGCATCAACAATATTTTCACCT
GAATCAGGATATTCTTCTAATACCTGGAATGCTGTTTTCCCGGGGATCGCAGTGGTGAGTAACCATGCAT
CATCAGGAGTACGGATAAAATGCTTGATGGTCGGAAGAGGCATAAATTCCGTCAGCCAGTTTAGTCTGAC
CATCTCATCTGTAACATCATTGGCAACGCTACCTTTGCCATGTTTCAGAAACAACTCTGGCGCATCGGGC
TTCCCATACAATCGATAGATTGTCGCACCTGATTGCCCGACATTATCGCGAGCCCATTTATACCCATATA
AATCAGCATCCATGTTGGAATTTAATCGCGGCCTGGAGCAAGACGTTTCCCGTTGAATATGGCTCATAAC
ACCCCTTGTATTACTGTTTATGTAAGCAGACAGTTTTATTGTTCATGATGATATATTTTTATCTTGTGCA
ATGTAACATCAGAGATTTTGAGACACAACGTGGCTTTGTTGAATAAATCGAACTTTTGCTGAGTTGAAGG
ATCAGCTCGAGTGCCACCTGACGTCTAAGAAACCATTATTATCATGACATTAACCTATAAAAATAGGCGT
ATCACGAGGCAGAATTTCAGATAAAAAAAATCCTTAGCTTTCGCTAAGGATGATTTCTGGAATTCGCGGC
CGCTTCTAGAGACTAGTGGAAGACAT
