>Addgene plasmid #66065 | pJ02B2Rm_AE | addgene partial sequence | sequence record 114481 | MoCloR 5'-gccacctgacgtctaagaaacc-3'
TAGGCGTATCACGAGGCAGAATTTCAGATAAAAAAAATCCTTAGCTTTCGCTAAGGATGATTTCTGGAAT
TCGCGGCCGCTTCTAGAGACTAGTGGAAGACATGGAGTTGACAGCTAGCTCAGTCCTAGGTACTGTGCTA
GCTACTGGGCCCAAGTTCACTTAAAAAGGAGATCAACAATGAAAGCAATTTTCGTACTGAAACATCTTAA
TCATGCTAAGGAGGTTTTCTAATGATGGCTTCCTCCGAGGATGTTATCAAAGAGTTCATGCGTTTCAAAG
TTCGTATGGAAGGTTCCGTTAACGGTCACGAGTTCGAAATCGAAGGTGAAGGTGAAGGTCGTCCGTACGA
AGGTACCCAGACCGCTAAACTGAAAGTTACCAAAGGTGGTCCGCTGCCGTTCGCTTGGGACATCCTGTCC
CCGCAGTTCCAGTACGGTTCCAAAGCTTACGTTAAACACCCGGCTGACATCCCGGACTACCTGAAACTGT
CCTTCCCGGAAGGTTTCAAATGGGAACGTGTTATGAACTTCGAAGATGGTGGTGTTGTTACCGTTACCCA
GGACTCCTCCCTGCAAGACGGTGAGTTCATCTACAAAGTTAAACTGCGTGGTACCAACTTCCCGTCCGAC
GGTCCGGTTATGCAGAAAAAAACCATGGGTTGGGAAGCTTCCACCGAACGTATGTACCCGGAGGATGGTG
CTCTGAAAGGTGAAATCAAAATGCGTCTGAAACTGAAAGACGGTGGTCACTACGACGCTGAAGTTAA
