>Addgene plasmid #66065 | pJ02B2Rm_AE | addgene partial sequence | sequence record 114970 | ColEterm 5'-agctgataccgctcgccgcagccgaacg-3'
AGCCTGCATAACGCGAAGTAATCTTTTCGGTTTTAAAGAAAAAGGGCAGGGTGGTGACACCTTGCCCTTT
TTTGCCGGACTGCAGCGGCCGCTACTAGTAGAAGACATAAGCTATAAACGCAGAAAGGCCCACCCGAAGG
TGAGCCAGTGTGACTCTAGTAGAGAGCGTTCACCGACAAACAACAGATAAAACGAAAGGCCCAGTCTTTC
GACTGAGCCTTTCGTTTTATTTGATGCCTGGACCTTTATTAAGCACCGGTGGAGTGACGACCTTCAGCAC
GTTCGTACTGTTCAACGATGGTGTAGTCCTCGTTGTGGGAGGTGATGTCCAGTTTGATGTCGGTTTTGTA
AGCACCCGGCAGCTGAACCGGTTTTTTAGCCATGTAGGTGGTTTTAACTTCAGCGTCGTAGTGACCACCG
TCTTTCAGTTTCAGACGCATTTTGATTTCACCTTTCAGAGCACCATCCTCCGGGTACATACGTTCGGTGG
AAGCTTCCCAACCCATGGTTTTTTTCTGCATAACCGGACCGTCGGACGGGAAGTTGGTACCACGCAGTTT
AACTTTGTAGATGAACTCACCGTCTTGCAGGGAGGAGTCCTGGGTAACGGTAACAACACCACCATCTTCG
AAGTTCATAACACGTTCCCATTTGAAACCTTCCGGGAAGGACAGTTTCAGGTAGTCCGGGATGTCAGCCG
GGTGTTTAACGTAAGCTTTGGAACCGTACTGGAACTGCGGGGACAGGATGTCCCAAGCGAACGGCAGCGG
ACCACCTTTGGTAACTTTCAGTTTAGCGGTCTGGGTACCTTCGTACGGACGACCTTCACCTTCACCTTCG
ATT
